>Addgene plasmid #192881 | AV0.1-TBG-iCre | addgene full sequence | sequence record 378888 | Addgene Partial NGS Result
CCTGCAGGCAGCTGCGCGCTCGCTCGCTCACTGAGGCCGCCCGGGCGTCGGGCGACCTTTGGTCGCCCGG
CCTCAGTGAGCGAGCGAGCGCGCAGAGAGGGAGTGGCCAACTCCATCACTAGGGGTTCCTGCGGCCGTGG
AGTCGTGACGTGAATTACGTCATAGGGTTAGGGAGGTCCTGTATTAGAGGTCACGTGAGTGTTTTGCGAC
ATTTTGCGACACCATGTGGTCACGCTGGGTATTTAAGCCCGAGTGAGCACGCAGGGTCTCCATTACGCGT
CGAGGGGCTGGAAGCTACCTTTGACATCATTTCCTCTGCGAATGCATGTATAATTTCTACAGAACCTATT
AGAAAGGATCACCCAGCCTCTGCTTTTGTACAACTTTCCCTTAAAAAACTGCCAATTCCACTGCTGTTTG
GCCCAATAGTGAGAACTTTTTCCTGCTGCCTCTTGGTGCTTTTGCCTATGGCCCCTATTCTGCCTGCTGA
AGACACTCTTGCCAGCATGGACTTAAACCCCTCCAGCTCTGACAATCCTCTTTCTCTTTTGTTTTACATG
AAGGGTCTGGCAGCCAAAGCAATCACTCAAAGTTCAAACCTTATCATTTTTTGCTTTGTTCCTCTTGGCC
TTGGTTTTGTACATCAGCTTTGAAAATACCATCCCAGGGTTAATGCTGGGGTTAATTTATAACTAAGAGT
GCTCTAGTTTTGCAATACAGGACATGCTATAAAAATGGAAAGATACCGGTGCTAGCAAGCTTGGATCCAC
CATGGTGCCCAAGAAGAAGAGGAAAGTCTCCAACCTGCTGACTGTGCACCAAAACCTGCCTGCCCTCCCT
GTGGATGCCACCTCTGATGAAGTCAGGAAGAACCTGATGGACATGTTCAGGGACAGGCAGGCCTTCTCTG
AACACACCTGGAAGATGCTCCTGTCTGTGTGCAGATCCTGGGCTGCCTGGTGCAAGCTGAACAACAGGAA
ATGGTTCCCTGCTGAACCTGAGGATGTGAGGGACTACCTCCTGTACCTGCAAGCCAGAGGCCTGGCTGTG
AAGACCATCCAACAGCACCTGGGCCAGCTCAACATGCTGCACAGGAGATCTGGCCTGCCTCGCCCTTCTG
ACTCCAATGCTGTGTCCCTGGTGATGAGGAGAATCAGAAAGGAGAATGTGGATGCTGGGGAGAGAGCCAA
GCAGGCCCTGGCCTTTGAACGCACTGACTTTGACCAAGTCAGATCCCTGATGGAGAACTCTGACAGATGC
CAGGACATCAGGAACCTGGCCTTCCTGGGCATTGCCTACAACACCCTGCTGCGCATTGCCGAAATTGCCA
GAATCAGAGTGAAGGACATCTCCCGCACCGATGGTGGGAGAATGCTGATCCACATTGGCAGGACCAAGAC
CCTGGTGTCCACAGCTGGTGTGGAGAAGGCCCTGTCCCTGGGGGTTACCAAGCTGGTGGAGAGATGGATC
TCTGTGTCTGGTGTGGCTGATGACCCCAACAACTACCTGTTCTGCCGGGTCAGAAAGAATGGTGTGGCTG
CCCCTTCTGCCACCTCCCAACTGTCCACCCGGGCCCTGGAAGGGATCTTTGAGGCCACCCACCGCCTGAT
CTATGGTGCCAAGGATGACTCTGGGCAGAGATACCTGGCCTGGTCTGGCCACTCTGCCAGAGTGGGTGCT
GCCAGGGACATGGCCAGGGCTGGTGTGTCCATCCCTGAAATCATGCAGGCTGGTGGCTGGACCAATGTGA
ACATTGTGATGAACTACATCAGAAACCTGGACTCTGAGACTGGGGCCATGGTGAGGCTGCTCGAGGATGG
GGACTGAGCGGCCGCGAATTCTATCGATAATCAACCTCTGGATTACAAAATTTGTGAAAGATTGACTGGT
ATTCTTAACTATGTTGCTCCTTTTACGCTATGTGGATACGCTGCTTTAATGCCTTTGTATCATGCTATTG
CTTCCCGTATGGCTTTCATTTTCTCCTCCTTGTATAAATCCTGGTTGCTGTCTCTTTATGAGGAGTTGTG
GCCCGTTGTCAGGCAACGTGGCGTGGTGTGCACTGTGTTTGCTGACGCAACCCCCACTGGTTGGGGCATT
GCCACCACCTGTCAGCTCCTTTCCGGGACTTTCGCTTTCCCCCTCCCTATTGCCACGGCGGAACTCATCG
CCGCCTGCCTTGCCCGCTGCTGGACAGGGGCTCGGCTGTTGGGCACTGACAATTCCGTGGTGTTGTCGGG
GAAATCATCGTCCTTTCCTTGGCTGCTCGCCTGTGTTGCCACCTGGATTCTGCGCGGGACGTCCTTCTGC
TACGTCCCTTCGGCCCTCAATCCAGCGGACCTTCCTTCCCGCGGCCTGCTGCCGGCTCTGCGGCCTCTTC
CGCGTCTTCGCCTTCGCCCTCAGACGAGTCGGATCTCCCTTTGGGCCGCCTCCCCGCATCGATAAGTAAG
TGACTAGAACTTGTTTATTGCAGCTTATAATGGTTACAAATAAAGCAATAGCATCACAAATTTCACAAAT
AAAGCATTTTTTTCACTGCATTCTAGTTGTGGTTTGTCCAAACTCATCTGCCGCGTCGGCCGCAGGAACC
CCTAGTGATGGAGTTGGCCACTCCCTCTCTGCGCGCTCGCTCGCTCACTGAGGCCGGGCGACCAAAGGTC
GCCCGACGCCCGGGCTTTGCCCGGGCGGCCTCAGTGAGCGAGCGAGCGCGCAGCTGCCTGCAGGGGCGCC
TGATGCGGTATTTTCTCCTTACGCATCTGTGCGGTATTTCACACCGCATA
[95 nt withheld, positions 2781-2875]
T
[46 nt withheld, positions 2877-2922]
C
[141 nt withheld, positions 2924-3064]
CCTTTGACGTTGGAGTCCACGTTCTTT
[37 nt withheld, positions 3092-3128]
ACTCTATCTCGGGCTATTCTTTTGATTTATAAGGGATTTTGCCGATTTCGGTCTATTGGTTAAAAAATGA
GCTGATTTAACAAAAATTTAACGCGAATTTTAACAAAATATTAACGTTTACAATTTTATGGTGCACTCTC
AGTACAATCTGCTCTGATGCCGCATAGTTAAGCCAGCCCCGACACCCGCCAACACCCGCTGACGCGCCCT
GACGGGCTTGTCTGCTCCCGGCATCCGCTTACAGACAAGCTGTGACCGTCTCCGGGAGCTGCATGTGTCA
GAGGTTTTCACCGTCATCACCGAAACGCGCGAGACGAAAGGGCCTCGTGATACGCCTATTTTTATAGGTT
AATGTCATGATAATAATGGTTTCTTAGACGTCAGGTGGCACTTTTCGGGGAAATGTGCGCGGAACCCCTA
TTTGTTTATTTTTCTAAATACATTCAAATATGTATCCGCTCATGAGACAATAACCCTGATAAATGCTTCA
ATAATATTGAAAAAGGAAGAGTATGAGTATTCAACATTTCCGTGTCGCCCTTATTCCCTTTTTTGCGGCA
TTTTGCCTTCCTGTTTTTGCTCACCCAGAAACGCTGGTGAAAGTAAAAGATGCTGAAGATCAGTTGGGTG
CACGAGTGGGTTACATCGAACTGGATCTCAACAGCGGTAAGATCCTTGAGAGTTTTCGCCCCGAAGAACG
TTTTCCAATGATGAGCACTTTTAAAGTTCTGCTATGTGGCGCGGTATTATCCCGTATTGACGCCGGGCAA
GAGCAACTCGGTCGCCGCATACACTATTCTCAGAATGACTTGGTTGAGTACTCACCAGTCACAGAAAAGC
ATCTTACGGATGGCATGACAGTAAGAGAATTATGCAGTGCTGCCATAACCATGAGTGATAACACTGCGGC
CAACTTACTTCTGACAACGATCGGAGGACCGAAGGAGCTAACCGCTTTTTTGCACAACATGGGGGATCAT
GTAACTCGCCTTGATCGTTGGGAACCGGAGCTGAATGAAGCCATACCAAACGACGAGCGTGACACCACGA
TGCCTGTAGCAATGGCAACAACGTTGCGCAAACTATTAACTGGCGAACTACTTACTCTAGCTTCCCGGCA
ACAATTAATAGACTGGATGGAGGCGGATAAAGTTGCAGGACCACTTCTGCGCTCGGCCCTTCCGGCTGGC
TGGTTTATTGCTGATAAATCTGGAGCCGGTGAGCGTGGGTCTCGCGGTATCATTGCAGCACTGGGGCCAG
ATGGTAAGCCCTCCCGTATCGTAGTTATCTACACGACGGGGAGTCAGGCAACTATGGATGAACGAAATAG
ACAGATCGCTGAGATAGGTGCCTCACTGATTAAGCATTGGTAACTGTCAGACCAAGTTTACTCATATATA
CTTTAGATTGATTTAAAACTTCATTTTTAATTTAAAAGGATCTAGGTGAAGATCCTTTTTGATAATCTCA
TGACCAAAATCCCTTAACGTGAGTTTTCGTTCCACTGAGCGTCAGACCCCGTAGAAAAGATCAAAGGATC
TTCTTGAGATCCTTTTTTTCTGCGCGTAATCTGCTGCTTGCAAACAAAAAAACCACCGCTACCAGCGGTG
GTTTGTTTGCCGGATCAAGAGCTACCAACTCTTTTTCCGAAGGTAACTGGCTTCAGCAGAGCGCAGATAC
CAAATACTGTTCTTCTAGTGTAGCCGTAGTTAGGCCACCACTTCAAGAACTCTGTAGCACCGCCTACATA
CCTCGCTCTGCTAATCCTGTTACCAGTGGCTGCTGCCAGTGGCGATAAGTCGTGTCTTACCGGGTTGGAC
TCAAGACGATAGTTACCGGATAAGGCGCAGCGGTCGGGCTGAACGGGGGGTTCGTGCACACAGCCCAGCT
TGGAGCGAACGACCTACACCGAACTGAGATACCTACAGCGTGAGCTATGAGAAAGCGCCACGCTTCCCGA
AGGGAGAAAGGCGGACAGGTATCCGGTAAGCGGCAGGGTCGGAACAGGAGAGCGCACGAGGGAGCTTCCA
GGGGGAAACGCCTGGTATCTTTATAGTCCTGTCGGGTTTCGCCACCTCTGACTTGAGCGTCGATTTTTGT
GATGCTCGTCAGGGGGGCGGAGCCTATGGAAAAACGCCAGCAACGCGGCCTTTTTACGGTTCCTGGCCTT
TTGCTGGCCTTTTGCTCACATGT
Features (pLannotate 1.2.2; 14 found; start..end, strand, type, name):
     12..39      +  repeat_region  AAV2 ITR (fragment): inverted terminal repeat of adeno-associated virus serotype 2 inverted
     68..95      +  repeat_region  AAV2 ITR (fragment): inverted terminal repeat of adeno-associated virus serotype 2 inverted
    323..732     +  promoter       TBG promoter: promoter from the human thyroxine-binding globulin gene (Yan et al., 2012)
    799..1824    +  CDS            cre: RECR_BPP1 - Experimental evidence at protein level: Swiss-Prot protein existence level 1. Catalyzes site-specific recombination between two 34-base- pair LOXP sites. Its role is to maintain the phage genome as a monomeric unit-copy plasmid in the lysogenic state. From Escherichia phage P1 (Bacteriophage P1).
   1849..2437    +  misc_feature   WPRE: woodchuck hepatitis virus posttranscriptional regulatory element
   2458..2539    +  polyA_signal   SV40 poly(A) signal: SV40 polyadenylation signal
   2584..2724    +  repeat_region  AAV2 ITR: inverted terminal repeat of adeno-associated virus serotype 2 inverted
   2729..2780    -  misc_feature   bom (fragment): basis of mobility region from pBR322
   2799..3254    +  rep_origin     f1 ori (sequence partly withheld): f1 bacteriophage origin of replication; arrow indicates direction of (+) strand synthesis
   3255..3304    -  misc_feature   bom (fragment): basis of mobility region from pBR322
   3406..3441    -  CDS            rop (fragment): Rop protein, which maintains plasmids at low copy number; rop
   3536..3640    +  promoter       AmpR promoter: bla
   3641..4501    +  CDS            AmpR: β-lactamase; bla; confers resistance to ampicillin, carbenicillin, and related antibiotics
   4672..5260    +  rep_origin     ori: high-copy-number ColE1/pMB1/pBR322/pUC origin of replication
