[The description below was written by a language model from this plasmid's Addgene catalogue record and pLannotate feature annotations shown in this document.]
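Description:
AV0.1-TBG-iCre is an AAV transfer (cis) plasmid for producing recombinant adeno-associated virus that expresses Cre recombinase. The record lists no named backbone. The annotated 5,321-nt sequence shows a standard bacterial maintenance region with a high-copy ColE1/pUC-type origin, an ampicillin resistance gene (β-lactamase) driven by its own promoter, and an f1 phage origin. Short remnants of the pBR322 bom and rop regions are also present. The sequence is labelled a partial NGS result. The upstream AAV2 inverted terminal repeat is detected only as two short fragments, whereas the downstream ITR is annotated in full, so the left ITR may simply be incompletely resolved, as often happens with these repeat structures.

Between the ITRs sits a single expression cassette. The promoter from the human thyroxine-binding globulin (TBG) gene, which is generally used for hepatocyte-restricted expression, drives a Cre coding sequence. The catalogue describes the insert as synthetic, and the "iCre" in the name suggests a codon-improved version, although the record does not say so explicitly. Downstream, a woodchuck hepatitis virus posttranscriptional regulatory element (WPRE) enhances transcript stability and expression, and an SV40 polyadenylation signal terminates the message. The ITRs supply the cis signals needed for replication and packaging of this cassette into AAV capsids when rep/cap and helper functions are provided in trans.

The stated purpose is simply expression of Cre. Cre catalyses recombination between loxP sites, so a vector of this design is typically used to excise or activate floxed alleles and reporters in liver cells after viral delivery. The record itself does not specify a particular application, serotype or target organism.
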