Addgene plasmid #192881: AV0.1-TBG-iCre
Purpose: expression of Cre
Depositing lab: Kazuhiro Oka. Depositing organization: Baylor College of Medicine.
Backbone
  Vector backbone: n/a
  Vector type: AAV
Growth in bacteria
  Bacterial resistance: Ampicillin, 100 μg/mL
  Growth temperature: 37°C
  Growth strain: NEB Stable
  Copy number: High Copy
Gene/Insert
  Gene/Insert name: Cre
  Species: Synthetic
  Insert size (bp): 1066
  Cloning method: Unknown
Terms and licenses: Academic/Nonprofit Terms; Industry Terms: Not Available to Industry
How to cite: AV0.1-TBG-iCre was a gift from Kazuhiro Oka (Addgene plasmid # 192881 ; http://n2t.net/addgene:192881 ; RRID:Addgene_192881)
